Addgene plasmid #147833: pMT-CTAP-PrP-SBP-DmCaf40-N63AF65AC69YV76Y_W
Purpose: Insect Expression of DmCaf40-N63AF65AC69YV76Y
Depositing lab: Elisa Izaurralde. Depositing organization: Max Planck Institute for Developmental Biology. Publication: A DDX6-CNOT1 complex and W-binding pockets in CNOT9 reveal direct links between miRNA target recognition and silencing. Chen Y, Boland A, Kuzuoglu-Ozturk D, Bawankar P, Loh B, Chang CT, Weichenrieder O, Izaurralde E. Mol Cell. 2014 Jun 5;54(5):737-50. doi: 10.1016/j.molcel.2014.03.034. Epub 2014 Apr 24. PubMed 24768540.
Backbone
  Vector backbone: pMK33-NTAP
  Vector type: Insect Expression
Growth in bacteria
  Bacterial resistance: Ampicillin, 100 μg/mL
  Growth temperature: 37°C
  Growth strain: DH5alpha
  Copy number: Low Copy
Gene/Insert
  Gene/Insert name: DmCaf40-N63AF65AC69YV76Y
  Species: D. melanogaster (fly)
  Entrez Gene: Rcd-1 (a.k.a. Dmel_CG14213, CAF40, CG14213, Caf40, Dmel\CG14213, Drcd-1)
  Cloning method: Unknown
Terms and licenses: Academic/Nonprofit Terms; Industry Terms: Not Available to Industry
Depositor comments: pMK33-NTAP and pMK33-CTAP vectors are designed for making proteinfusions tagged with the TAP tag and for generating stableDrosophila cell lines under Hygromycin selection. TAP fusions areinducible with copper sulfate. The parental vector, pMK33 (pMt/Hy),was created by Michael Koelle. Plasmids from this collection were made available to the research community and donated after the lab closed. Please note that the sequence provided by the depositing laboratory may be theoretical/predicted or based on Sanger sequencing results. There may be discrepancies between sequencing results obtained by Addgene and the depositor sequence. If an Addgene verified sequence is not available, please contact before placing your order to request that our lab fully sequence the plasmid.
How to cite: pMT-CTAP-PrP-SBP-DmCaf40-N63AF65AC69YV76Y_W was a gift from Elisa Izaurralde (Addgene plasmid # 147833 ; http://n2t.net/addgene:147833 ; RRID:Addgene_147833)
