[The description below was written by a language model from this plasmid's Addgene catalogue record and pLannotate feature annotations shown in this document.]
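Description:
pMT-CTAP-PrP-SBP-DmCaf40-N63AF65AC69YV76Y_W is an insect-cell expression plasmid of about 9.7 kb for copper-inducible production of a mutant Drosophila melanogaster Caf40 (Rcd-1/CG14213, the fly orthologue of human CNOT9) carrying a C-terminal affinity tag. The catalogue lists the backbone as pMK33-NTAP, but the plasmid name and the feature order, with the tag downstream of the insert, point to the CTAP arrangement. Both vectors derive from pMK33 (pMt/Hy). In E. coli the plasmid replicates from a ColE1/pMB1-type origin and is selected with ampicillin through the bla gene and its promoter. A remnant of a tetracycline resistance gene is also annotated, and the record describes the plasmid as low copy.

The expression cassette is driven by the Drosophila metallothionein (MT) promoter, which is induced with copper sulfate. It is followed by the Caf40 open reading frame, which the annotation tool detected by homology to human CNOT9. Next come a streptavidin-binding peptide and two IgG-binding units of Staphylococcus aureus protein A. The "PrP" in the name may denote a protease cleavage site between the tag modules, but the record does not annotate or define it. A short actin-like fragment downstream may belong to a 3′ processing region, though this is also not stated.

A separate cassette places the hygromycin resistance gene under the copia promoter, with the SV40 small t intron and polyadenylation signal, so that stable Drosophila cell lines can be selected. The insert carries four substitutions (N63A, F65A, C69Y, V76Y). Judging from the "_W" suffix and the associated publication on W-binding pockets in CNOT9, they are presumably intended to disrupt tryptophan-binding pockets. The construct suits pull-down and interaction studies of the CCR4-NOT complex in miRNA-mediated silencing.
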