Features (pLannotate 1.2.2; 20 found; start..end, strand, type, name):
      9..310     +  CDS            TcR (fragment): tetracycline efflux protein; tet; confers resistance to tetracycline
    552..680     -  CDS            YPB1_ECOLX (fragment): Protein predicted: Swiss-Prot protein existence level 4. From Escherichia coli.
    865..1453    -  rep_origin     ori: high-copy-number ColE1/pMB1/pBR322/pUC origin of replication
   1624..2484    -  CDS            AmpR: β-lactamase; bla; confers resistance to ampicillin, carbenicillin, and related antibiotics
   2485..2589    -  promoter       AmpR promoter: bla
   4071..4350    +  promoter       copia promoter: strong promoter from the Drosophila transposable element copia (Sinclair et al., 1986)
   4396..5421    +  CDS            HygR: aminoglycoside phosphotransferase from E. coli; aph(4)-Ia; confers resistance to hygromycin
   5439..5711    +  CDS            yokD (fragment): YOKD_BACSU - Experimental evidence at protein level: Swiss-Prot protein existence level 1. May contribute to antibiotic resistance. From Bacillus subtilis (strain 168).
   5708..5782    +  CDS            small t antigen (fragment): SV40 (simian virus 40) small t antigen
   5784..5849    +  intron         small t intron: SV40 (simian virus 40) small t antigen intron
   5979..5999    +  CDS            SV40 NLS: nuclear localization signal of SV40 (simian virus 40) large T antigen
   6318..6401    +  CDS            large T antigen (fragment): large T antigen from SV40 (simian virus 40)
   6424..6558    +  polyA_signal   SV40 poly(A) signal: SV40 polyadenylation signal
   6559..6982    +  promoter       MT promoter: Drosophila metallothionein promoter
   7071..7901    +  CDS            CNOT9 (fragment): CNOT9_HUMAN - Also known as RCD1, RQCD1. Experimental evidence at protein level: Swiss-Prot protein existence level 1. Component of the CCR4-NOT complex which is one of the major cellular mRNA deadenylases and is linked to various cellular processes including bulk mRNA degradation, miRNA-mediated repression, translational repression during translational initiation and general transcription regulation. Additional complex functions may be a consequence of its influence on mRNA expression. Involved in down- regulation of MYB- and JUN-dependent transcription. May play a role in cell differentiatio
   7917..8027    +  CDS            SBP: streptavidin-binding peptide selected from a peptide library; binds streptavidin with nanomolar affinity (Keefe et al., 2001)
   8091..8264    +  CDS            ProtA: IgG-binding unit of Staphylococcus aureus protein A
   8268..8438    +  CDS            ProtA: IgG-binding unit of Staphylococcus aureus protein A
   8472..8488    -  misc_feature   MCS (fragment): pBluescript multiple cloning site
   8552..8647    +  CDS            ACT_DICVI: Experimental evidence at transcript level: Swiss-Prot protein existence level 2. Actins are highly conserved proteins that are involved in various types of cell motility and are ubiquitously expressed in all eukaryotic cells. From Dictyocaulus viviparus (Bovine lungworm).
>Addgene plasmid #147833 | pMT-CTAP-PrP-SBP-DmCaf40-N63AF65AC69YV76Y_W | depositor full sequence | sequence record 290280 | Full Sequence
GCGGCCGCCGACGCGAGGCTGGATGGCCTTCCCCATTATGATTCTTCTCGCTTCCGGCGGCATCGGGATG
CCCGCGTTGCAGGCCATGCTGTCCAGGCAGGTAGATGACGACCATCAGGGACAGCTTCAAGGATCGCTCG
CGGCTCTTACCAGCCTAACTTCGATCATTGGACCGCTGATCGTCACGGCGATTTATGCCGCCTCGGCGAG
CACATGGAACGGGTTGGCATGGATTGTAGGCGCCGCCCTATACCTTGTCTGCCTCCCCGCGTTGCGTCGC
GGTGCATGGAGCCGGGCCACCTCGACCTGAATGGAAGCCGGCGGCACCTCGCTAACGGATTCACCACTCC
AAGAATTGGAGCCAATCAATTCTTGCGGAGAACTGTGAATGCGCAAACCAACCCTTGGCAGAACATATCC
ATCGCGTCCGCCATCTCCAGCAGCCGCACGCGGCGCATCTCGGGCAGCGTTGGGTCCTGGCCACGGGTGC
GCATGATCGTGCTCCTGTCGTTGAGGACCCGGCTAGGCTGGCGGGGTTGCCTTACTGGTTAGCAGAATGA
ATCACCGATACGCGAGCGAACGTGAAGCGACTGCTGCTGCAAAACGTCTGCGACCTGAGCAACAACATGA
ATGGTCTTCGGTTTCCGTGTTTCGTAAAGTCTGGAAACGCGGAAGTCAGCGCTCTTCCGCTTCCTCGCTC
ACTGACTCGCTGCGCTCGGTCGTTCGGCTGCGGCGAGCGGTATCAGCTCACTCAAAGGCGGTAATACGGT
TATCCACAGAATCAGGGGATAACGCAGGAAAGAACATGTGAGCAAAAGGCCAGCAAAAGGCCAGGAACCG
TAAAAAGGCCGCGTTGCTGGCGTTTTTCCATAGGCTCCGCCCCCCTGACGAGCATCACAAAAATCGACGC
TCAAGTCAGAGGTGGCGAAACCCGACAGGACTATAAAGATACCAGGCGTTTCCCCCTGGAAGCTCCCTCG
TGCGCTCTCCTGTTCCGACCCTGCCGCTTACCGGATACCTGTCCGCCTTTCTCCCTTCGGGAAGCGTGGC
GCTTTCTCATAGCTCACGCTGTAGGTATCTCAGTTCGGTGTAGGTCGTTCGCTCCAAGCTGGGCTGTGTG
CACGAACCCCCCGTTCAGCCCGACCGCTGCGCCTTATCCGGTAACTATCGTCTTGAGTCCAACCCGGTAA
GACACGACTTATCGCCACTGGCAGCAGCCACTGGTAACAGGATTAGCAGAGCGAGGTATGTAGGCGGTGC
TACAGAGTTCTTGAAGTGGTGGCCTAACTACGGCTACACTAGAAGGACAGTATTTGGTATCTGCGCTCTG
CTGAAGCCAGTTACCTTCGGAAAAAGAGTTGGTAGCTCTTGATCCGGCAAACAAACCACCGCTGGTAGCG
GTGGTTTTTTTGTTTGCAAGCAGCAGATTACGCGCAGAAAAAAAGGATCTCAAGAAGATCCTTTGATCTT
TTCTACGGGGTCTGACGCTCAGTGGAACGAAAACTCACGTTAAGGGATTTTGGTCATGAGATTATCAAAA
AGGATCTTCACCTAGATCCTTTTAAATTAAAAATGAAGTTTTAAATCAATCTAAAGTATATATGAGTAAA
CTTGGTCTGACAGTTACCAATGCTTAATCAGTGAGGCACCTATCTCAGCGATCTGTCTATTTCGTTCATC
CATAGTTGCCTGACTCCCCGTCGTGTAGATAACTACGATACGGGAGGGCTTACCATCTGGCCCCAGTGCT
GCAATGATACCGCGAGACCCACGCTCACCGGCTCCAGATTTATCAGCAATAAACCAGCCAGCCGGAAGGG
CCGAGCGCAGAAGTGGTCCTGCAACTTTATCCGCCTCCATCCAGTCTATTAATTGTTGCCGGGAAGCTAG
AGTAAGTAGTTCGCCAGTTAATAGTTTGCGCAACGTTGTTGCCATTGCTGCAGGCATCGTGGTGTCACGC
TCGTCGTTTGGTATGGCTTCATTCAGCTCCGGTTCCCAACGATCAAGGCGAGTTACATGATCCCCCATGT
TGTGCAAAAAAGCGGTTAGCTCCTTCGGTCCTCCGATCGTTGTCAGAAGTAAGTTGGCCGCAGTGTTATC
ACTCATGGTTATGGCAGCACTGCATAATTCTCTTACTGTCATGCCATCCGTAAGATGCTTTTCTGTGACT
GGTGAGTACTCAACCAAGTCATTCTGAGAATAGTGTATGCGGCGACCGAGTTGCTCTTGCCCGGCGTCAA
CACGGGATAATACCGCGCCACATAGCAGAACTTTAAAAGTGCTCATCATTGGAAAACGTTCTTCGGGGCG
AAAACTCTCAAGGATCTTACCGCTGTTGAGATCCAGTTCGATGTAACCCACTCGTGCACCCAACTGATCT
TCAGCATCTTTTACTTTCACCAGCGTTTCTGGGTGAGCAAAAACAGGAAGGCAAAATGCCGCAAAAAAGG
GAATAAGGGCGACACGGAAATGTTGAATACTCATACTCTTCCTTTTTCAATATTATTGAAGCATTTATCA
GGGTTATTGTCTCATGAGCGGATACATATTTGAATGTATTTAGAAAAATAAACAAATAGGGGTTCCGCGC
ACATTTCCCCGAAAAGTGCCACCTGACGTCTAAGAAACCATTATTATCATGACATTAACCTATAAAAATA
GGCGTATCACGAGGCCCTTTCGTCTTCAAGAATTCACATTTGTACGAATTTTTTTTTTATCAAAAGTTCG
AGTTTTTCACCAATTTCCTCATCAACCGAGCAAGGCAAACGGCTTTGAATAATATGGTGTTATATATACA
TATATCAAATCGCTGCTGACTGCGTGATTGATGGCCCCAAGATTACATATTATCGAATCAGGATTCAGAA
GGAGATCAATGTCAAATGCGGACAGGAACATGAAAGACGCCTGTTATGCGCAATTAAAAATTTGGGTTTA
ATTGCTGTGGAAACTGTTGTTGGCGGCATCTTAAGTTCCTGTTTAACAACATCAACTACTTATGTACGTA
GAAGCGTTTAAGCCATTTGCATACAGATGAGAACTGGCTTTTGTGCTAATCAGTCAAGATGACTCCGATG
ATGATGACTCATTACCTGACCAGTTTTCGCTGCTTTCTTTTCAACAACTACTTGTATATGTATTGTATCC
AATAGCAATACATTGAATTTCCATGGTCTAGTCACGTATTATCATTTAATTGACACCAAGTCGTGTTATT
GTTGAGCTATCGAGTTCAGCTCAAACATTTCTTATTCCCATGAATAAGCCGGCAAAAATATGCAATCTAT
GAAAGTTAATATAAGCAAACCTTACTTTGACTCAATACCAATGCACTTTGTGTCGATAGGTTCACGCAAT
TGAGGCGATTATTCCGATAACCCAAGCGATTGACTGTTCCCGTTTCGATTCCAATTGAAATTTGGAAATG
TACAATAGTTTTGCTATATGCTGTCAAGTACGCTCTTATCTTCTCTGGGTTTTCTTCAGAGTTTCGAAAC
GCTTCTTCTTTTTTTTGTTTTTTTTTTTTTGGAATCTCGTATTTTGGAAGGGGCTCCCCTCTGGAATTTG
TTACACTGTCGTTATCATTGCGAACAAGCGGCCCGAAGCTATCAGCGACTTTAACATTTACAATGCACTT
TTTTACGACCAATTAAATGTACATTTTCCTTTCTTCGCCCGTTGATAAGCGAACGCGATGTGGCGCAGGC
AATGTGTTGCTCTTGCGACACAAACGCAATCAAAATGGATTCAATTTCGCTTTTTCCCAGTGAAACGAAG
AACGAACCGACCATCATGATATGCTCCTCTGCATGTTGCGTATTGAATCAATGACAATTTCAATTAAGCC
GCCCGTTCGTCATGCGTTTTCGTGCGCTTCGAAATGCTGATAACGCTGCTGTCCTCCAACTGCTTTGCAT
GTGGACACAATTCCATTTATTTAATTCTTTTATTTGGATCGGTTAAATTAAAAAGCGCCTTGTTACGCAT
TTAACGTTGTTTCCGGTGCGTGGTGGTTTCATGCTTCTGGGAACGGCAAATGGGTTTAGGATTGGGAACC
CCTCATCATCTGTTGGAATATACTATTCAACCTACAAAAGTAACGTTAAACAACACTACTTTATATTTGA
TATGAATGGCCACACCTTTTATGCCATAAAACATATTGTAAGAGAATACCACTCTTTTTATTCCTTCTTT
CCTTCTTGTACGTTTTTTGCTGTAAGTAGGTCGTGGTGCTGGTGTTGCAGTTGAAATAACTTAAAATATA
AATCATAAAACTCAAACATAAACTTGACTATTTATTTATTTATTAAGAAAGGAAATATAAATTATAAATT
ACAACAGGTTATGGACCTGCAGCCAAGCTTGGCGCTCGTCCGGGGGCAATGAGATATGAAAAAGCCTGAA
CTCACCGCGACGTCTGTCGAGAAGTTTCTGATCGAAAAGTTCGACAGCGTCTCCGACCTGATGCAGCTCT
CGGAGGGCGAAGAATCTCGTGCTTTCAGCTTCGATGTAGGAGGGCGTGGATATGTCCTGCGGGTAAATAG
CTGCGCCGATGGTTTCTACAAAGATCGTTATGTTTATCGGCACTTTGCATCGGCCGCGCTCCCGATTCCG
GAAGTGCTTGACATTGGGGAATTCAGCGAGAGCCTGACCTATTGCATCTCCCGCCGTGCACAGGGTGTCA
CGTTGCAAGACCTGCCTGAAACCGAACTGCCCGCTGTTCTGCAGCCGGTCGCGGAGGCCATGGATGCGAT
CGCTGCGGCCGATCTTAGCCAGACGAGCGGGTTCGGCCCATTCGGACCGCAAGGAATCGGTCAATACACT
ACATGGCGTGATTTCATATGCGCGATTGCTGATCCCCATGTGTATCACTGGCAAACTGTGATGGACGACA
CCGTCAGTGCGTCCGTCGCGCAGGCTCTCGATGAGCTGATGCTTTGGGCCGAGGACTGCCCCGAAGTCCG
GCACCTCGTGCACGCGGATTTCGGCTCCAACAATGTCCTGACGGACAATGGCCGCATAACAGCGGTCATT
GACTGGAGCGAGGCGATGTTCGGGGATTCCCAATACGAGGTCGCCAACATCTTCTTCTGGAGGCCGTGGT
TGGCTTGTATGGAGCAGCAGACGCGCTACTTCGAGCGGAGGCATCCGGAGCTTGCAGGATCGCCGCGGCT
CCGGGCGTATATGCTCCGCATTGGTCTTGACCAACTCTATCAGAGCTTGGTTGACGGCAATTTCGATGAT
GCAGCTTGGGCGCAGGGTCGATGCGACGCAATCGTCCGATCCGGAGCCGGGACTGTCGGGCGTACACAAA
TCGCCCGCAGAAGCGCGGCCGTCTGGACCGATGGCTGTGTAGAAGTACTCGCCGATAGTGGAAACCGACG
CCCCAGCACTCGTCCGAGGGCAAAGGAATAGAGTAGATGCCGACCGAACAAGAGCTGATTTCGAGAACGC
CTCAGCCAGCAACTCGCGCGAGCCTAGCAAGGCAAATGCGAGAGAACGGCCTTACGCTTGGTGGCACAGT
TCTCGTCCACAGTTCGCTAAGCTCGCTCGGCTGGGTCGCGGGAGGGCCGGTCGCAGTGATTCAGGCCCTT
CTGGATTGTGTTGGTCCCCAGGGCACGATTGTCATGCCCACGCACTCGGGTGATCTGACTGATCCCGCAG
ATTGGAGATCGCCGCCCGTGCCTGCCGATTGGGTGCAGATCTTTGTGAAGGAACCTTACTTCTGTGGTGT
GACATAATTGGACAAACTACCTACAGAGATTTAAAGCTCTAAGGTAAATATAAAATTTTTAAGTGTATAA
TGTGTTAAACTACTGATTCTAATTGTTTGTGTATTTTAGATTCCAACCTATGGAACTGATGAATGGGAGC
AGTGGTGGAATGCCTTTAATGAGGAAAACCTGTTTTGCTCAGAAGAAATGCCATCTAGTGATGATGAGGC
TACTGCTGACTCTCAACATTCTACTCCTCCAAAAAAGAAGAGAAAGGTAGAAGACCCCAAGGACTTTCCT
TCAGAATTGCTAAGTTTTTTGAGTCATGCTGTGTTTAGTAATAGAACTCTTGCTTGCTTTGCTATTTACA
CCACAAAGGAAAAAGCTGCACTGCTATACAAGAAAATTATGGAAAAATATTCTGTAACCTTTATAAGTAG
GCATAACAGTTATAATCATAACATACTGTTTTTTCTTACTCCACACAGGCATAGAGTGTCTGCTATTAAT
AACTATGCTCAAAAATTGTGTACCTTTAGCTTTTTAATTTGTAAAGGGGTTAATAAGGAATATTTGATGT
ATAGTGCCTTGACTAGAGATCATAATCAGCCATACCACATTTGTAGAGGTTTTACTTGCTTTAAAAAACC
TCCCACACCTCCCCCTGAACCTGAAACATAAAATGAATGCAATTGTTGTTGTTAACTTGTTTATTGCAGC
TTATAATGGTTACAAATAAAGCAATAGCATCACAAATTTCACAAATAAAGCATTTTTTTCACTGCATTCT
AGTTGTGGTTTGTCCAAACTCATCAATGTATCTTATCATGTCTGGATCAATTCGTTGCAGGACAGGATGT
GGTGCCCGATGTGACTAGCTCTTTGCTGCAGGCCGTCCTATCCTCTGGTTCCGATAAGAGACCCAGAACT
CCGGCCCCCCACCGCCCACCGCCACCCCCATACATATGTGGTACGCAAGTAAGAGTGCCTGCGCATGCCC
CATGTGCCCCACCAAGAGCTTTGCATCCCATACAAGTCCCCAAAGTGGAGAACCGAACCAATTCTTCGCG
GGCAGAACAAAAGCTTCTGCACACGTCTCCACTCGAATTTGGAGCCGGCCGGCGTGTGCAAAAGAGGTGA
ATCGAACGAAAGACCCGTGTGTAAAGCCGCGTTTCCAAAATGTATAAAACCGAGAGCATCTGGCCAATGT
GCATCAGTTGTGGTCAGCAGCAAAATCAAGTGAATCATCTCAGTGCAACTAACTCGAGCCCGGGTACCAT
GAGTGCTCAACCGAGTCCGCATATGAATCCTCAGCAGCAGCAGCAGCAGCAACAGCAGCAGCAGCAGACC
GAGCAGGAGAAGGTGTACCAGTGGATCAATGAGCTGGCCCATCCGGACACGCGTGAAACCGCTCTGCTCG
AGCTAAGCAAGAAGCGTGAGACGGACCTGGCCCCCATGCTGTGGGCCAGCGCCGGGACCGCCTACGCCCT
GTTGCAGGAGATTTATAACATCTACCCATCGATAACGCCGCCCACTTTGACGGCCCACCAGTCGAACCGC
GTGTGCAACGCCCTGGCGCTGCTGCAGTGCGTCGCCTCGCACCCGGAGACTCGCACGGCCTTCCTGCAGG
CCCAGATACCGCTGTACTTGTACCCTTTCTTGTCGACCACGTCCAAGACCAGGCCCTTCGAGTACTTGCG
CCTGACCAGTTTGGGCGTGATTGGTGCTCTGGTCAAGACCGACGAACAGGAGGTGATCACCTTTCTGCTG
ACCACCGAGATCGTGCCCCTTTGTCTGAGCATCATGGACAGCGGATCGGAGCTGAGCAAGACTGTGGCCA
CTTTCATCATCCAGAAGATCCTGCTCGATGAGTCGGGTCTGTCGTACATCTGCCAGACCTACGAACGCTT
TTCGCACGTGGCCATCACCCTGGGCAAAATGGTCATCCAGCTGGCGAAGGATCCATGCGCCCGGCTGTTG
AAGCATGTGGTGCGCTGCTATCTGCGTCTTTCGGACAATACACGCGCTCGCAAGGCCCTGGGACAGTGTC
TGCCCGATCAGCTGCGTGACGGCACCTTTGCGCTGTGCCTGCAAGAGGACAAGTCGACCAAGCAGTGGCT
GCAGATGCTGCTCAAGAACCTGGAACTCGGCGCCACTCCGCAGCAGATCGGCATGTCGCCACTGGGCTCC
GATATCGACGAGAAGACCACCGGCTGGCGGGGCGGCCACGTGGTGGAGGGCCTGGCCGGCGAGCTGGAGC
AGCTGCGGGCCAGGCTGGAGCACCACCCTCAGGGCCAGCGGGAGCCCGAACTACTGGAAGTTCTGTTCCA
GGGGCCCAAAACCGCGGCTCTTGCGCAACACGATGAAGCCGTGGACAACAAATTCAACAAAGAACAACAA
AACGCGTTCTATGAGATCTTACATTTACCTAACTTAAACGAAGAACAACGAAACGCCTTCATCCAAAGTT
TAAAAGATGACCCAAGCCAAAGCGCTAACCTTTTAGCAGAAGCTAAAAAGCTAAATGATGCTCAGGCGCC
GAAAGTAGACAACAAATTCAACAAAGAACAACAAAACGCGTTCTATGAGATCTTACATTTACCTAACTTA
AACGAAGAACAACGAAACGCCTTCATCCAAAGTTTAAAAGATGACCCAAGCCAAAGCGCTAACCTTTTAG
CAGAAGCTAAAAAGCTAAATGATGCTCAGGCGCCGAAAGTAGACGCGAATTCCGCGGGGAAGTCAACCTG
AGGATCCACTAGTTCTAGTCGACCATGAAGATCAAGATCATTGCCCCGCCAGAGCGCAAGTACTCTGTCT
GGATCGGTGGCTCCATCCTGGCTTCGCTGTCCACCTTCCAGCAGATGTGGATCTCCAAGCAGGAGTACGA
CGAGTCCGGCCCCTCCATTGTGCACCGCAAGTGCTTCTAAGAAGGATCGCTTGTCTGGGCAAGAGGATCA
GGATCGGGATGGTCTTGATTCTGCTGGAGGAGGAGGAGGAGAAGTCGAGGAAGCAGCAGCGAAAGTGCAA
GTGCGAGTGGTGGAAGTTTGGAGTGCAGCACAACAAAATCAACAACAACACCAACTACAAGATGAAAAGA
GCGGAACCACCTGCACACCATCATCACTATCATCATCGTTTTGGGCGCATGTTGTGTGGTTCCAGCGTAT
TAATATAATTAATTTATTCCACATGAGATATGATATGATATACTATGTATTTTTTGTTTTTTTTTTATTT
GTAAACCTTTAATATAACAAGAACTACAAAAAATGAAAATGAGCGAAAATGCATATTCTGCCATTCCACA
CACACACCAACAACACCCAACACACGCACACCCACAAGCTTACACACACACATTCGCGGCATGACAAGGA
CATCAAGATAAAGAAGAACTTAAAGAAGATATTTCCCAAAGCGCAAAAAGAACACACACACATTGCAAAA
CACAAACAACACACTAGCGTTTTGTACAATTCGTCAGCAACCTTATGTATTATTTTTTAATTATGATGTA
ATTATAAACAAAGTGAAACAAAAATATGAAAACAAAAAGGAAAATCAAATCTGTCTTCTCTTTCTCCCGC
TCTCCTCGCTCTCTGCTGCTAACCTCGCCCTCTCCTCTCTCATCTTTTTGTCTGTCTCTCTTCCACATTT
TTGCCGGCCGGCAAAATAATAACCCACACACACTCACACTTGGCTGCAGTTTCGCGTGCGATATTCACAC
ACATTCAAGCATACAAGCATACATACATATGTATTTTTTTTTTATTTGTACACTTTTCTAATTGCATGCG
TATCGATTGATAAGTTTACGCCTGAAAATGTTAATTAAAATGTGAAAATGCAACTGAAAAACTGATGAAA
TGAAACAACAACAAGCGAACAATTTGCTACATGTGTATTGTCTAACAACCGTTACTGCAACGGTTGCTTC
GGAAAAGGGTGAAGAGGAAGAGGGCACGAGGTCGACTAGA
